Addgene plasmid #230436: AiP12412 - pAAV-AiE0605m-minBG-SYFP2-WPRE3-BGHpA (Alias: CN2412)
Purpose: AiE0605m is an enhancer sequence, designed to drive AAV-mediated transgene expression in specific populations of brain cells
Depositing lab: Allen Institute for Brain Science & Jonathan Ting. Depositing organization: Allen Institute. Publication: A suite of enhancer AAVs and transgenic mouse lines for genetic access to cortical cell types. Ben-Simon Y, Hooper M, Narayan S, Daigle TL, Dwivedi D, Way SW, Oster A, Stafford DA, Mich JK, Taormina MJ, Martinez RA, Opitz-Araya X, Roth JR, Alexander JR, Allen S, Amster A, Arbuckle J, Ayala A, Baker PM, Bakken TE, Barcelli T, Barta S, Bendrick J, Bertagnolli D, Bielstein C, Bishwakarma P, Bowlus J, Boyer G, Brouner K, Casian B, Casper T, Chakka AB, Chakrabarty R, Chance RK, Chavan S, Clark M, Colbert K, Collman F, Daniel S, Departee M, DiValentin P, Donadio N, Dotson N, Egdorf T, Fliss T, Gabitto M, Garcia J, Gary A, Gasperini M, Gloe J, Goldy J, Gore BB, Graybuck L, Greisman N, Haeseleer F, Halterman C, Haradon Z, Hastings SD, Helback O, Ho W, Hockemeyer D, Huang C, Huff S, Hunker A, Johansen N, Jones D, Juneau Z, Kalmbach B, Kannan M, Khem S, Kussick E, Kutsal R, Larsen R, Lee C, Lee AY, Leibly M, Lenz GH, Li S, Liang E, Lusk N, Madigan Z, Malloy J, Malone J, McCue R, Melchor J, Mollenkopf T, Moosman S, Morin E, Newman D, Ng L, Ngo K, Omstead V, Otto S, Oyama A, Pena N, Pham T, Phillips E, Pom CA, Potekhina L, Ransford S, Ray PL, Rette D, Reynoldson C, Rimorin C, Rocha D, Ruiz A, Sanchez REA, Sawyer L, Sedeno-Cortes A, Sevigny JP, Shapovalova N, Shepard N, Shulga L, Sigler AR, Siverts L, Soliman S, Somasundaram S, Staats B, Stewart K, Szelenyi E, Tieu M, Trader C, Tran A, van Velthoven CTJ, Walker M, Wang Y, Weed N, Wirthlin M, Wood T, Wynalda B, Yao Z, Zhou T, Ariza J, Dee N, Reding M, Ronellenfitch K, Mufti S, Sunkin SM, Smith KA, Esposito L, Waters J, Thyagarajan B, Yao S, Lein ES, Zeng H, Levi BP, Ngai J, Ting JT, Tasic B. Cell. 2025 May 16:S0092-8674(25)00513-6. doi: 10.1016/j.cell.2025.05.002. PubMed 40403729.
Backbone
  Vector backbone: pAAV2
  Vector type: AAV
Growth in bacteria
  Bacterial resistance: Ampicillin, 100 μg/mL
  Growth temperature: 37°C
  Growth strain: NEB Stable
  Copy number: High Copy
Gene/Insert
  Gene/Insert name: SYFP2
  Species: Synthetic
  Promoter: minBG
  Cloning method: Gibson Cloning
Terms and licenses: Academic/Nonprofit Terms; Industry Terms: Not Available to Industry
How to cite: AiP12412 - pAAV-AiE0605m-minBG-SYFP2-WPRE3-BGHpA (Alias: CN2412) was a gift from Allen Institute for Brain Science & Jonathan Ting (Addgene plasmid # 230436 ; http://n2t.net/addgene:230436 ; RRID:Addgene_230436)
