[The description below was written by a language model from this plasmid's Addgene catalogue record and pLannotate feature annotations shown in this document.]
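Description:
AiP12412 - pAAV-AiE0605m-minBG-SYFP2-WPRE3-BGHpA (alias CN2412) is a 4.65 kb AAV transfer plasmid built on a pAAV2 backbone and intended for packaging recombinant adeno-associated virus that reports enhancer activity in the brain. In bacteria it is maintained through a high-copy ColE1/pUC-type origin and selected with ampicillin via the bla gene and its native promoter. An f1 phage origin and short remnants of pBR322 bom and rop sequence are also present in the backbone. The annotation finds one complete AAV2 inverted terminal repeat downstream of the cassette and only short fragments of the upstream one, which may reflect how hard these repeats are to sequence and annotate. The record lists a recombination-deficient strain for propagation, a common choice for repeat-containing vectors.

Between the ITRs, the candidate enhancer AiE0605m sits upstream of a minimal beta-globin promoter (minBG), which has little activity on its own and so makes transcription depend on the enhancer. Neither element is called out in the feature table, but the unannotated region ahead of the coding sequence is where the plasmid name places them. This pair drives SYFP2, a rapidly maturing monomeric yellow fluorescent protein derived from Aequorea victoria. The reporter is followed by WPRE3, a shortened woodchuck hepatitis virus posttranscriptional element (annotated as two WPRE fragments) that boosts transcript stability and expression, and by a bovine growth hormone polyadenylation signal.

The construct belongs to a collection of enhancer AAVs developed for genetic access to cortical cell types. It is used to label specific brain cell populations with fluorescence after viral delivery, although the record does not state which populations AiE0605m targets.
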