Features (pLannotate 1.2.2; 14 found; start..end, strand, type, name):
     12..39      +  repeat_region  AAV2 ITR (fragment): inverted terminal repeat of adeno-associated virus serotype 2 inverted
     68..95      +  repeat_region  AAV2 ITR (fragment): inverted terminal repeat of adeno-associated virus serotype 2 inverted
    672..1388    +  CDS            SYFP2: SYFP2 is a basic (constitutively fluorescent) yellow fluorescent protein published in 2006, derived from Aequorea victoria. It is reported to be a very rapidly-maturing monomer with moderate acid sensitivity.
   1428..1585    +  misc_feature   WPRE (fragment): woodchuck hepatitis virus posttranscriptional regulatory element
   1591..1671    +  misc_feature   WPRE (fragment): woodchuck hepatitis virus posttranscriptional regulatory element
   1688..1799    +  polyA_signal   bGH poly(A) signal: bovine growth hormone polyadenylation signal
   1917..2057    +  repeat_region  AAV2 ITR: inverted terminal repeat of adeno-associated virus serotype 2 inverted
   2062..2113    -  misc_feature   bom (fragment): basis of mobility region from pBR322
   2132..2587    +  rep_origin     f1 ori (sequence partly withheld): f1 bacteriophage origin of replication; arrow indicates direction of (+) strand synthesis
   2588..2637    -  misc_feature   bom (fragment): basis of mobility region from pBR322
   2739..2774    -  CDS            rop (fragment): Rop protein, which maintains plasmids at low copy number; rop
   2869..2973    +  promoter       AmpR promoter: bla
   2974..3834    +  CDS            AmpR: β-lactamase; bla; confers resistance to ampicillin, carbenicillin, and related antibiotics
   4005..4593    +  rep_origin     ori: high-copy-number ColE1/pMB1/pBR322/pUC origin of replication
>Addgene plasmid #230436 | AiP12412 - pAAV-AiE0605m-minBG-SYFP2-WPRE3-BGHpA (Alias: CN2412) | addgene full sequence | sequence record 474094 | Addgene NGS Result
CCTGCAGGCAGCTGCGCGCTCGCTCGCTCACTGAGGCCGCCCGGGCGTCGGGCGACCTTTGGTCGCCCGG
CCTCAGTGAGCGAGCGAGCGCGCAGAGAGGGAGTGGCCAACTCCATCACTAGGGGTTCCTGCGGCCGCAC
GCGTTGCTCAGGGTCTGCAAACTTTTTCTTATGGTTAGTACAAGAAGAATGCATAAACATCACAAACCAA
AGTACTTCTTTCAACCAATCAAACAAATTATATACAGGGTACACACAAAATCAAACTGAGCAAATCTAGC
CAATGGGTCCCATATGCCACATTTTTCATTTCCTTATTCCAGCCCTCAGGAATGTAGGTGTTTGCTCTGA
GTAGGCCTACCATAGTATGTAATTCTGCTATCTTATGCACCGATAATTTTTCTTGGTTCAGGAGTGTTTG
ATGTATGCTCCATAGTTGTCTCTCATTGTGCTCTGCTGTCTCATTGATTTCTCTAAGGTTTTAACAAATT
TATCCATGTGGTTTTTCTCTAATTTGAAATCAAATTGCATGTCAGACAAGAAGTAATATTTTTGTTGGTA
GTGTACTGTGGTGAGCTCGGGCTGGGCATAAAAGTCAGGGCAGAGCCATCTATTGCTTACATTTGCTTCT
GGGATCCAGATCTTTCGAAGCTAGCGCTACCGGTCGCCACCATGGTGAGCAAGGGCGAGGAGCTGTTCAC
CGGGGTGGTGCCCATCCTGGTCGAGCTGGACGGCGACGTAAACGGCCACAAGTTCAGCGTGTCCGGCGAG
GGCGAGGGCGATGCCACCTACGGCAAGCTGACCCTGAAGCTGATCTGCACCACCGGCAAGCTGCCCGTGC
CCTGGCCCACCCTCGTGACCACCCTGGGCTACGGCGTGCAGTGCTTCGCCCGCTACCCCGACCACATGAA
GCAGCACGACTTCTTCAAGTCCGCCATGCCCGAAGGCTACGTCCAGGAGCGCACCATCTTCTTCAAGGAC
GACGGCAACTACAAGACCCGCGCCGAGGTGAAGTTCGAGGGCGACACCCTGGTGAACCGCATCGAGCTGA
AGGGCATCGACTTCAAGGAGGACGGCAACATCCTGGGGCACAAGCTGGAGTACAACTACAACAGCCACAA
CGTCTATATCACCGCCGACAAGCAGAAGAACGGCATCAAGGCCAACTTCAAGATCCGCCACAACATCGAG
GACGGCGGCGTGCAGCTCGCCGACCACTACCAGCAGAACACCCCCATCGGCGACGGCCCCGTGCTGCTGC
CCGACAACCACTACCTGAGCTACCAGTCCAAGCTGAGCAAAGACCCCAACGAGAAGCGCGATCACATGGT
CCTGCTGGAGTTCGTGACCGCCGCCGGGATCACTCTCGGCATGGACGAGCTGTACAAGTAAGTCGACGGC
GCGCCGCGGCCGCGAATTCGATATCATAATCAACCTCTGGATTACAAAATTTGTGAAAGATTGACTGGTA
TTCTTAACTATGTTGCTCCTTTTACGCTATGTGGATACGCTGCTTTAATGCCTTTGTATCATGCTATTGC
TTCCCGTATGGCTTTCATTTTCTCCTCCTTGTATAAATCCTGGTTAGTTCTTGCCACGGCGGAACTCATC
GCCGCCTGCCTTGCCCGCTGCTGGACAGGGGCTCGGCTGTTGGGCACTGACAATTCCGTGGCTCGAGAGA
TCTTCGACTGTGCCTTCTAGTTGCCAGCCATCTGTTGTTTGCCCCTCCCCCGTGCCTTCCTTGACCCTGG
AAGGTGCCACTCCCACTGTCCTTTCCTAATAAAATGAGGAAATTGCATCGCATTGTCTGAGTAGGTGTCA
TTCTATTCTGGGGGGTGGGGTGGGGCAGGACAGCAAGGGGGAGGATTGGGAAGACAATAGCAGGCATGAG
ATCTCACGTGCGGACCGAGCGGCCGCAGGAACCCCTAGTGATGGAGTTGGCCACTCCCTCTCTGCGCGCT
CGCTCGCTCACTGAGGCCGGGCGACCAAAGGTCGCCCGACGCCCGGGCTTTGCCCGGGCGGCCTCAGTGA
GCGAGCGAGCGCGCAGCTGCCTGCAGGGGCGCCTGATGCGGTATTTTCTCCTTACGCATCTGTGCGGTAT
TTCACACCGCATA
[95 nt withheld, positions 2114-2208]
T
[46 nt withheld, positions 2210-2255]
C
[141 nt withheld, positions 2257-2397]
CCTTTGACGTTGGAGTCCACGTTCTTT
[37 nt withheld, positions 2425-2461]
ACTCTATCTCGGGCTATTCTTTTGATTTATAAGGGATTTTGCCGATTTCGGTCTATTGGTTAAAAAATGA
GCTGATTTAACAAAAATTTAACGCGAATTTTAACAAAATATTAACGTTTACAATTTTATGGTGCACTCTC
AGTACAATCTGCTCTGATGCCGCATAGTTAAGCCAGCCCCGACACCCGCCAACACCCGCTGACGCGCCCT
GACGGGCTTGTCTGCTCCCGGCATCCGCTTACAGACAAGCTGTGACCGTCTCCGGGAGCTGCATGTGTCA
GAGGTTTTCACCGTCATCACCGAAACGCGCGAGACGAAAGGGCCTCGTGATACGCCTATTTTTATAGGTT
AATGTCATGATAATAATGGTTTCTTAGACGTCAGGTGGCACTTTTCGGGGAAATGTGCGCGGAACCCCTA
TTTGTTTATTTTTCTAAATACATTCAAATATGTATCCGCTCATGAGACAATAACCCTGATAAATGCTTCA
ATAATATTGAAAAAGGAAGAGTATGAGTATTCAACATTTCCGTGTCGCCCTTATTCCCTTTTTTGCGGCA
TTTTGCCTTCCTGTTTTTGCTCACCCAGAAACGCTGGTGAAAGTAAAAGATGCTGAAGATCAGTTGGGTG
CACGAGTGGGTTACATCGAACTGGATCTCAACAGCGGTAAGATCCTTGAGAGTTTTCGCCCCGAAGAACG
TTTTCCAATGATGAGCACTTTTAAAGTTCTGCTATGTGGCGCGGTATTATCCCGTATTGACGCCGGGCAA
GAGCAACTCGGTCGCCGCATACACTATTCTCAGAATGACTTGGTTGAGTACTCACCAGTCACAGAAAAGC
ATCTTACGGATGGCATGACAGTAAGAGAATTATGCAGTGCTGCCATAACCATGAGTGATAACACTGCGGC
CAACTTACTTCTGACAACGATCGGAGGACCGAAGGAGCTAACCGCTTTTTTGCACAACATGGGGGATCAT
GTAACTCGCCTTGATCGTTGGGAACCGGAGCTGAATGAAGCCATACCAAACGACGAGCGTGACACCACGA
TGCCTGTAGCAATGGCAACAACGTTGCGCAAACTATTAACTGGCGAACTACTTACTCTAGCTTCCCGGCA
ACAATTAATAGACTGGATGGAGGCGGATAAAGTTGCAGGACCACTTCTGCGCTCGGCCCTTCCGGCTGGC
TGGTTTATTGCTGATAAATCTGGAGCCGGTGAGCGTGGGTCTCGCGGTATCATTGCAGCACTGGGGCCAG
ATGGTAAGCCCTCCCGTATCGTAGTTATCTACACGACGGGGAGTCAGGCAACTATGGATGAACGAAATAG
ACAGATCGCTGAGATAGGTGCCTCACTGATTAAGCATTGGTAACTGTCAGACCAAGTTTACTCATATATA
CTTTAGATTGATTTAAAACTTCATTTTTAATTTAAAAGGATCTAGGTGAAGATCCTTTTTGATAATCTCA
TGACCAAAATCCCTTAACGTGAGTTTTCGTTCCACTGAGCGTCAGACCCCGTAGAAAAGATCAAAGGATC
TTCTTGAGATCCTTTTTTTCTGCGCGTAATCTGCTGCTTGCAAACAAAAAAACCACCGCTACCAGCGGTG
GTTTGTTTGCCGGATCAAGAGCTACCAACTCTTTTTCCGAAGGTAACTGGCTTCAGCAGAGCGCAGATAC
CAAATACTGTTCTTCTAGTGTAGCCGTAGTTAGGCCACCACTTCAAGAACTCTGTAGCACCGCCTACATA
CCTCGCTCTGCTAATCCTGTTACCAGTGGCTGCTGCCAGTGGCGATAAGTCGTGTCTTACCGGGTTGGAC
TCAAGACGATAGTTACCGGATAAGGCGCAGCGGTCGGGCTGAACGGGGGGTTCGTGCACACAGCCCAGCT
TGGAGCGAACGACCTACACCGAACTGAGATACCTACAGCGTGAGCTATGAGAAAGCGCCACGCTTCCCGA
AGGGAGAAAGGCGGACAGGTATCCGGTAAGCGGCAGGGTCGGAACAGGAGAGCGCACGAGGGAGCTTCCA
GGGGGAAACGCCTGGTATCTTTATAGTCCTGTCGGGTTTCGCCACCTCTGACTTGAGCGTCGATTTTTGT
GATGCTCGTCAGGGGGGCGGAGCCTATGGAAAAACGCCAGCAACGCGGCCTTTTTACGGTTCCTGGCCTT
TTGCTGGCCTTTTGCTCACATGT
